Addgene plasmid #22888: peGFP-Chk1
Depositing lab: Aziz Sancar. Depositing organization: University of North Carolina at Chapel Hill. Publication: Coupling of human circadian and cell cycles by the timeless protein. Unsal-Kacmaz K, Mullen TE, Kaufmann WK, Sancar A. Mol Cell Biol. 2005 Apr . 25(8):3109-16. 10.1128/MCB.25.8.3109-3116.2005 PubMed 15798197.
Backbone
  Vector backbone: pEGFP-N1
  Backbone manufacturer: Clontech
  Backbone size w/o insert (bp): 4700
  Vector type: Mammalian Expression
  Selectable markers: Neomycin (select with G418)
Growth in bacteria
  Bacterial resistance: Kanamycin, 50 μg/mL
  Growth temperature: 37°C
  Growth strain: DH5alpha
  Copy number: High Copy
Gene/Insert
  Gene/Insert name: Chk1
  Species: H. sapiens (human)
  Insert size (bp): 1430
  GenBank ID: CHEK1
  Entrez Gene: CHEK1 (a.k.a. CHK1, OZEMA21)
  Tag / fusion protein: GFP (C terminal on backbone)
  Cloning method: Restriction Enzyme; 5′ cloning site XhoI (unknown if destroyed); 3′ cloning site XhoI (unknown if destroyed)
  Sequencing primers: 5′ EGFP-N Sequencing Primer
Terms and licenses: Academic/Nonprofit Terms; Industry Terms: Not Available to Industry
Depositor comments: The following residue changes were found during quality control: D130A and L257P. These mutations are of no known functional significance.
How to cite: peGFP-Chk1 was a gift from Aziz Sancar (Addgene plasmid # 22888)
