[The description below was written by a language model from this plasmid's Addgene catalogue record and pLannotate feature annotations shown in this document.]
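Description:
peGFP-Chk1 is a mammalian expression plasmid built on the Clontech pEGFP-N1 backbone that encodes human checkpoint kinase 1 (CHEK1/Chk1) fused at its C terminus to EGFP. The roughly 1.43 kb Chk1 coding sequence was inserted into the multiple cloning site using XhoI at both ends, placing it downstream of the human cytomegalovirus immediate early enhancer and promoter and upstream of the EGFP open reading frame, with remaining polylinker sequence forming the linker between the two. Transcripts are terminated by the SV40 polyadenylation signal. The assembled sequence is 6,167 nt, consistent with the stated backbone and insert sizes.

Propagation in E. coli relies on a high-copy ColE1/pUC-type origin, and an f1 origin is also present, which allows single-stranded DNA production. A single NeoR/KanR (Tn5 aminoglycoside phosphotransferase) gene serves for selection in both hosts. A bacterial bla-type promoter drives it to give kanamycin resistance in bacteria, while the adjacent SV40 enhancer/early promoter drives it in mammalian cells for G418 selection of stable transfectants, with the HSV TK poly(A) signal following. The short large T antigen, ble and bGH poly(A) fragments in the annotation are small partial matches within backbone sequence rather than functional elements.

The depositor notes that quality control found two residue changes in Chk1, D130A and L257P, which are described as having no known functional significance. The construct suits transient or stable expression of fluorescently tagged Chk1 for localization, detection or interaction studies. It comes from work linking the human circadian and cell cycles through the Timeless protein.
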