Features (pLannotate 1.2.2; 16 found; start..end, strand, type, name):
     61..364     +  enhancer       CMV enhancer: human cytomegalovirus immediate early enhancer
    365..568     +  promoter       CMV promoter: human cytomegalovirus (CMV) immediate early promoter
    591..618     +  misc_feature   MCS (fragment): multiple cloning site
    619..2046    +  CDS            CHEK1: CHK1_HUMAN - Also known as CHK1. Experimental evidence at protein level: Swiss-Prot protein existence level 1. [Isoform 2]: Endogenous repressor of isoform 1, interacts with, and antagonizes CHK1 to promote the S to G2/M phase transition. From Homo sapiens (Human).
   2047..2099    +  misc_feature   MCS: multiple cloning site
   2113..2832    +  CDS            EGFP: the original enhanced GFP (Yang et al., 1996) mammalian codon-optimized
   2849..2932    +  CDS            large T antigen (fragment): large T antigen from SV40 (simian virus 40)
   2955..3076    +  polyA_signal   SV40 poly(A) signal: SV40 polyadenylation signal
   3110..3538    -  rep_origin     f1 ori (sequence partly withheld): f1 bacteriophage origin of replication; arrow indicates direction of (+) strand synthesis
   3565..3669    +  promoter       AmpR promoter: bla
   3671..4028    +  promoter       SV40 promoter: SV40 enhancer and early promoter
   4063..4857    +  CDS            NeoR/KanR: aminoglycoside phosphotransferase from Tn5; aph(3')-II (or nptII); confers resistance to neomycin, kanamycin, and G418 (Geneticin®)
   4878..5030    +  CDS            ble (fragment): BLE_KLEPN - Experimental evidence at protein level: Swiss-Prot protein existence level 1. Binding protein with a strong affinity to the bleomycin family of antibiotics. Binds to CL990; an antimitotic-antibiotic compound. From Klebsiella pneumoniae.
   5089..5136    +  polyA_signal   HSV TK poly(A) signal: herpes simplex virus thymidine kinase polyadenylation signal (Cole and Stacy, 1985)
   5227..5243    -  polyA_signal   bGH poly(A) signal (fragment): bovine growth hormone polyadenylation signal
   5465..6053    +  rep_origin     ori: high-copy-number ColE1/pMB1/pBR322/pUC origin of replication
>Addgene plasmid #22888 | peGFP-Chk1 | addgene full sequence | sequence record 122954 | Addgene assembled full plasmid sequence
TAGTTATTAATAGTAATCAATTACGGGGTCATTAGTTCATAGCCCATATATGGAGTTCCGCGTTACATAA
CTTACGGTAAATGGCCCGCCTGGCTGACCGCCCAACGACCCCCGCCCATTGACGTCAATAATGACGTATG
TTCCCATAGTAACGCCAATAGGGACTTTCCATTGACGTCAATGGGTGGAGTATTTACGGTAAACTGCCCA
CTTGGCAGTACATCAAGTGTATCATATGCCAAGTACGCCCCCTATTGACGTCAATGACGGTAAATGGCCC
GCCTGGCATTATGCCCAGTACATGACCTTATGGGACTTTCCTACTTGGCAGTACATCTACGTATTAGTCA
TCGCTATTACCATGGTGATGCGGTTTTGGCAGTACATCAATGGGCGTGGATAGCGGTTTGACTCACGGGG
ATTTCCAAGTCTCCACCCCATTGACGTCAATGGGAGTTTGTTTTGGCACCAAAATCAACGGGACTTTCCA
AAATGTCGTAACAACTCCGCCCCATTGACGCAAATGGGCGGTAGGCGTGTACGGTGGGAGGTCTATATAA
GCAGAGCTGGTTTAGTGAACCGTCAGATCCGCTAGCGCTACCGGACTCAGATCTCGAGATGGCAGTGCCC
TTTGTGGAAGACTGGGACTTGGTGCAAACCCTGGGAGAAGGTGCCTATGGAGAAGTTCAACTTGCTGTGA
ATAGAGTAACTGAAGAAGCAGTCGCAGTGAAGATTGTAGATATGAAGCGTGCCGTAGACTGTCCAGAAAA
TATTAAGAAAGAGATCTGTATCAATAAAATGCTAAATCATGAAAATGTAGTAAAATTCTATGGTCACAGG
AGAGAAGGCAATATCCAATATTTATTTCTGGAGTACTGTAGTGGAGGAGAGCTTTTTGACAGAATAGAGC
CAGACATAGGCATGCCTGAACCAGATGCTCAGAGATTCTTCCATCAACTCATGGCAGGGGTGGTTTATCT
GCATGGTATTGGAATAACTCACAGGGCTATTAAACCAGAAAATCTTCTGTTGGATGAAAGGGATAACCTC
AAAATCTCAGACTTTGGCTTGGCAACAGTATTTCGGTATAATAATCGTGAGCGTTTGTTGAACAAGATGT
GTGGTACTTTACCATATGTTGCTCCAGAACTTCTGAAGAGAAGAGAATTTCATGCAGAACCAGTTGATGT
TTGGTCCTGTGGAATAGTACTTACTGCAATGCTCGCTGGAGAATTGCCATGGGACCAACCCAGTGACAGC
TGTCAGGAGTATTCTGACTGGAAAGAAAAAAAAACATACCTCAACCCTTGGAAAAAAATCGATTCTGCTC
CTCTAGCTCTGCTGCATAAAATCTTAGTTGAGAATCCATCAGCAAGAATTACCATTCCAGACATCAAAAA
AGATAGATGGTACAACAAACCCCCCAAGAAAGGGGCAAAAAGGCCCCGAGTCACTTCAGGTGGTGTGTCA
GAGTCTCCCAGTGGATTTTCTAAGCACATTCAATCCAATTTGGACTTCTCTCCAGTAAACAGTGCTTCTA
GTGAAGAAAATGTGAAGTACTCCAGTTCTCAGCCAGAACCCCGCACAGGTCTTTCCTTATGGGATACCAG
CCCCTCATACATTGATAAATTGGTACAAGGGATCAGCTTTTCCCAGCCCACATGTCCTGATCATATGCTT
TTGAATAGTCAGTTACTTGGCACCCCAGGATCCTCACAGAACCCCTGGCAGCGGTTGGTCAAAAGAATGA
CACGATTCTTTACCAAATTGGATGCAGACAAATCTTATCAATGCCTGAAAGAGACTTGTGAGAAGTTGGG
CTATCAATGGAAGAAAAGTTGTATGAATCAGGTTACTATATCAACAACTGATAGGAGAAACAATAAACTC
ATTTTCAAAGTGAATTTGTTAGAAATGGATGATAAAATATTGGTTGACTTCCGGCTTTCTAAGGGTGATG
GATTGGAGTTCAAGAGACACTTCCTGAAGATTAAAGGGAAGCTGATTGATATTGTGAGCAGCCAGAAGGT
TTGGCTTCCTGCCACACTCGAGCTCAAGCTTCGAATTCTGCAGTCGACGGTACCGCGGGCCCGGGATCCA
CCGGTCGCCACCATGGTGAGCAAGGGCGAGGAGCTGTTCACCGGGGTGGTGCCCATCCTGGTCGAGCTGG
ACGGCGACGTAAACGGCCACAAGTTCAGCGTGTCCGGCGAGGGCGAGGGCGATGCCACCTACGGCAAGCT
GACCCTGAAGTTCATCTGCACCACCGGCAAGCTGCCCGTGCCCTGGCCCACCCTCGTGACCACCCTGACC
TACGGCGTGCAGTGCTTCAGCCGCTACCCCGACCACATGAAGCAGCACGACTTCTTCAAGTCCGCCATGC
CCGAAGGCTACGTCCAGGAGCGCACCATCTTCTTCAAGGACGACGGCAACTACAAGACCCGCGCCGAGGT
GAAGTTCGAGGGCGACACCCTGGTGAACCGCATCGAGCTGAAGGGCATCGACTTCAAGGAGGACGGCAAC
ATCCTGGGGCACAAGCTGGAGTACAACTACAACAGCCACAACGTCTATATCATGGCCGACAAGCAGAAGA
ACGGCATCAAGGTGAACTTCAAGATCCGCCACAACATCGAGGACGGCAGCGTGCAGCTCGCCGACCACTA
CCAGCAGAACACCCCCATCGGCGACGGCCCCGTGCTGCTGCCCGACAACCACTACCTGAGCACCCAGTCC
GCCCTGAGCAAAGACCCCAACGAGAAGCGCGATCACATGGTCCTGCTGGAGTTCGTGACCGCCGCCGGGA
TCACTCTCGGCATGGACGAGCTGTACAAGTAAAGCGGCCGCGACTCTAGATCATAATCAGCCATACCACA
TTTGTAGAGGTTTTACTTGCTTTAAAAAACCTCCCACACCTCCCCCTGAACCTGAAACATAAAATGAATG
CAATTGTTGTTGTTAACTTGTTTATTGCAGCTTATAATGGTTACAAATAAAGCAATAGCATCACAAATTT
CACAAATAAAGCATTTTTTTCACTGCATTCTAGTTGTGGTTTGTCCAAACTCATCAATGTATCTTAAGGC
GTAAATTGTAAGCGTTAATATTTTGTTAAAATTCGCGTTAAATTTTTGTTAAATCAGCTCATTTTTTAAC
CAATAGGCCGAAATCGGCAAAATCCCTTATAAATCAAAAGAATAGACCGAGATAGGGT
[37 nt withheld, positions 3209-3245]
AAAGAACGTGGACTCCAACGTCAAAGG
[49 nt withheld, positions 3273-3321]
T
[91 nt withheld, positions 3323-3413]
G
[124 nt withheld, positions 3415-3538]
CAGGTGGCACTTTTCGGGGAAATGTGCGCGGAACCCCTATTTGTTTATTTTTCTAAATACATTCAAATAT
GTATCCGCTCATGAGACAATAACCCTGATAAATGCTTCAATAATATTGAAAAAGGAAGAGTCCTGAGGCG
GAAAGAACCAGCTGTGGAATGTGTGTCAGTTAGGGTGTGGAAAGTCCCCAGGCTCCCCAGCAGGCAGAAG
TATGCAAAGCATGCATCTCAATTAGTCAGCAACCAGGTGTGGAAAGTCCCCAGGCTCCCCAGCAGGCAGA
AGTATGCAAAGCATGCATCTCAATTAGTCAGCAACCATAGTCCCGCCCCTAACTCCGCCCATCCCGCCCC
TAACTCCGCCCAGTTCCGCCCATTCTCCGCCCCATGGCTGACTAATTTTTTTTATTTATGCAGAGGCCGA
GGCCGCCTCGGCCTCTGAGCTATTCCAGAAGTAGTGAGGAGGCTTTTTTGGAGGCCTAGGCTTTTGCAAA
GATCGATCAAGAGACAGGATGAGGATCGTTTCGCATGATTGAACAAGATGGATTGCACGCAGGTTCTCCG
GCCGCTTGGGTGGAGAGGCTATTCGGCTATGACTGGGCACAACAGACAATCGGCTGCTCTGATGCCGCCG
TGTTCCGGCTGTCAGCGCAGGGGCGCCCGGTTCTTTTTGTCAAGACCGACCTGTCCGGTGCCCTGAATGA
ACTGCAAGACGAGGCAGCGCGGCTATCGTGGCTGGCCACGACGGGCGTTCCTTGCGCAGCTGTGCTCGAC
GTTGTCACTGAAGCGGGAAGGGACTGGCTGCTATTGGGCGAAGTGCCGGGGCAGGATCTCCTGTCATCTC
ACCTTGCTCCTGCCGAGAAAGTATCCATCATGGCTGATGCAATGCGGCGGCTGCATACGCTTGATCCGGC
TACCTGCCCATTCGACCACCAAGCGAAACATCGCATCGAGCGAGCACGTACTCGGATGGAAGCCGGTCTT
GTCGATCAGGATGATCTGGACGAAGAGCATCAGGGGCTCGCGCCAGCCGAACTGTTCGCCAGGCTCAAGG
CGAGCATGCCCGACGGCGAGGATCTCGTCGTGACCCATGGCGATGCCTGCTTGCCGAATATCATGGTGGA
AAATGGCCGCTTTTCTGGATTCATCGACTGTGGCCGGCTGGGTGTGGCGGACCGCTATCAGGACATAGCG
TTGGCTACCCGTGATATTGCTGAAGAGCTTGGCGGCGAATGGGCTGACCGCTTCCTCGTGCTTTACGGTA
TCGCCGCTCCCGATTCGCAGCGCATCGCCTTCTATCGCCTTCTTGACGAGTTCTTCTGAGCGGGACTCTG
GGGTTCGAAATGACCGACCAAGCGACGCCCAACCTGCCATCACGAGATTTCGATTCCACCGCCGCCTTCT
ATGAAAGGTTGGGCTTCGGAATCGTTTTCCGGGACGCCGGCTGGATGATCCTCCAGCGCGGGGATCTCAT
GCTGGAGTTCTTCGCCCACCCTAGGGGGAGGCTAACTGAAACACGGAAGGAGACAATACCGGAAGGAACC
CGCGCTATGACGGCAATAAAAAGACAGAATAAAACGCACGGTGTTGGGTCGTTTGTTCATAAACGCGGGG
TTCGGTCCCAGGGCTGGCACTCTGTCGATACCCCACCGAGACCCCATTGGGGCCAATACGCCCGCGTTTC
TTCCTTTTCCCCACCCCACCCCCCAAGTTCGGGTGAAGGCCCAGGGCTCGCAGCCAACGTCGGGGCGGCA
GGCCCTGCCATAGCCTCAGGTTACTCATATATACTTTAGATTGATTTAAAACTTCATTTTTAATTTAAAA
GGATCTAGGTGAAGATCCTTTTTGATAATCTCATGACCAAAATCCCTTAACGTGAGTTTTCGTTCCACTG
AGCGTCAGACCCCGTAGAAAAGATCAAAGGATCTTCTTGAGATCCTTTTTTTCTGCGCGTAATCTGCTGC
TTGCAAACAAAAAAACCACCGCTACCAGCGGTGGTTTGTTTGCCGGATCAAGAGCTACCAACTCTTTTTC
CGAAGGTAACTGGCTTCAGCAGAGCGCAGATACCAAATACTGTCCTTCTAGTGTAGCCGTAGTTAGGCCA
CCACTTCAAGAACTCTGTAGCACCGCCTACATACCTCGCTCTGCTAATCCTGTTACCAGTGGCTGCTGCC
AGTGGCGATAAGTCGTGTCTTACCGGGTTGGACTCAAGACGATAGTTACCGGATAAGGCGCAGCGGTCGG
GCTGAACGGGGGGTTCGTGCACACAGCCCAGCTTGGAGCGAACGACCTACACCGAACTGAGATACCTACA
GCGTGAGCTATGAGAAAGCGCCACGCTTCCCGAAGGGAGAAAGGCGGACAGGTATCCGGTAAGCGGCAGG
GTCGGAACAGGAGAGCGCACGAGGGAGCTTCCAGGGGGAAACGCCTGGTATCTTTATAGTCCTGTCGGGT
TTCGCCACCTCTGACTTGAGCGTCGATTTTTGTGATGCTCGTCAGGGGGGCGGAGCCTATGGAAAAACGC
CAGCAACGCGGCCTTTTTACGGTTCCTGGCCTTTTGCTGGCCTTTTGCTCACATGTTCTTTCCTGCGTTA
TCCCCTGATTCTGTGGATAACCGTATTACCGCCATGCAT
