>Addgene plasmid #22888 | peGFP-Chk1 | addgene partial sequence | sequence record 122952 | CMV-F 5'-CGCAAATGGGCGGTAGGCGTG-3'
CTATATAAGCAGAGCTGGTTTAGTGAACCGTCAGATCCGCTAGCGCTACCGGACTCAGATCTCGAGATGG
CAGTGCCCTTTGTGGAAGACTGGGACTTGGTGCAAACCCTGGGAGAAGGTGCCTATGGAGAAGTTCAACT
TGCTGTGAATAGAGTAACTGAAGAAGCAGTCGCAGTGAAGATTGTAGATATGAAGCGTGCCGTAGACTGT
CCAGAAAATATTAAGAAAGAGATCTGTATCAATAAAATGCTAAATCATGAAAATGTAGTAAAATTCTATG
GTCACAGGAGAGAAGGCAATATCCAATATTTATTTCTGGAGTACTGTAGTGGAGGAGAGCTTTTTGACAG
AATAGAGCCAGACATAGGCATGCCTGAACCAGATGCTCAGAGATTCTTCCATCAACTCATGGCAGGGGTG
GTTTATCTGCATGGTATTGGAATAACTCACAGGGCTATTAAACCAGAAAATCTTCTGTTGGATGAAAGGG
ATAACCTCAAAATCTCAGACTTTGGCTTGGCAACAGTATTTCGGTATAATAATCGTGAGCGTTTGTTGAA
CAAGATGTGTGGTACTTTACCATATGTTGCTCCAGAACTTCTGAAGAGAAGAGAATTTCATGCAGAACCA
GTTGATGTTTGGTCCTGTGGAATAGTACTTACTGCAATGCTCGCTGGAGAATTGCCATGGGACCAACCCA
GTGACAGCTGTCAGGAGTATTCTGACTGGAAAGAAAAAAAAACATACCTCAACCCTTGGAAAAAAATCGA
TTCTGCTCCTCTAGCTCTGCTGCATAAAATCTTAGTTGAGAATCCATCAGCAAGAATTACCATTCCAGAC
ATCAAAAAAGATAGATGGTACAACAAACCCCCC
