>Addgene plasmid #22888 | peGFP-Chk1 | addgene partial sequence | sequence record 122953 | EGFP-N 5'-CGTCGCCGTCCAGCTCGACCAG-3'
CCGGTGAACAGCTCCTCGCCCTTGCTCACCATGGTGGCGACCGGTGGATCCCGGGCCCGCGGTACCGTCG
ACTGCAGAATTCGAAGCTTGAGCTCGAGTGTGGCAGGAAGCCAAACCTTCTGGCTGCTCACAATATCAAT
CAGCTTCCCTTTAATCTTCAGGAAGTGTCTCTTGAACTCCAATCCATCACCCTTAGAAAGCCGGAAGTCA
ACCAATATTTTATCATCCATTTCTAACAAATTCACTTTGAAAATGAGTTTATTGTTTCTCCTATCAGTTG
TTGATATAGTAACCTGATTCATACAACTTTTCTTCCATTGATAGCCCAACTTCTCACAAGTCTCTTTCAG
GCATTGATAAGATTTGTCTGCATCCAATTTGGTAAAGAATCGTGTCATTCTTTTGACCAACCGCTGCCAG
GGGTTCTGTGAGGATCCTGGGGTGCCAAGTAACTGACTATTCAAAAGCATATGATCAGGACATGTGGGCT
GGGAAAAGCTGATCCCTTGTACCAATTTATCAATGTATGAGGGGCTGGTATCCCATAAGGAAAGACCTGT
GCGGGGTTCTGGCTGAGAACTGGAGTACTTCACATTTTCTTCACTAGAAGCACTGTTTACTGGAGAGAAG
TCCAAATTGGATTGAATGTGCTTAGAAAATCCACTGGGAGACTCTGACACACCACCTGAAGTGACTCGGG
GCCTTTTTGCCCCTTTCTTGGGGGGTTTGTTGTACCATCTATCTTTTTTGATGTCTGGAATGGTAATTCT
TGCTGATGGATTCTCAACTAAGATTTTATGCAGCAGAGCTAGAGGAGCAGAATCGATTTTTTTCCAAGGG
TTGAGGTATGTTTTTTT
